>Addgene plasmid #85996 | pMJ179 | addgene full sequence | sequence record 173007 | Addgene NGS Result
TCATTCTATTCTGGGGGGTGGGGTGGGGCAGGACAGCAAGGGGGAGGATTGGGAAGACAATAGCAGGCAT
GCTGGGGATGCGGTGGGCTCTATGGTCTAGAGCGGGCCCGGTACTAACCAAACTGGATCTCTGCTGTCCC
TGTAATAAACCCGAAAATTTTGAATTTTTGTAATTTGTTTTTGTAATTCTTTAGTTTGTATGTCTGTTGC
TATTATGTCTACTATTCTTTCCCCTGCACTGTACCCCCCAATCCCCCCTTTTCTTTTAAAATTGTGGATG
AATACTGCCATTTGTCTGCAGAATTGGCGCACGCAGTGCCGATCCGTTCACTAATCGAATGGATCTGTCT
CTGTCTCTCTCTCCACCTTCTTCTTCTATTCCTTCGGGCCTGTCGGGTCCCCTCGGGGTTGGGAGGTGGG
TCTGAAACGATAATGGTGAATATCCCTGCCTAACTCTATTCACTATAGAAAGTACAGCAAAAACTATTCT
TAAACCTACCAAGCCTCCTACTATCATTATGAATAATTTTATATACCACAGCCAATTTGTTATGTTAAAC
CAATTCCACAAACTTGCCCATTTATCTAATTCCAATAATTCTTGTTCATTCTTTTCTTGCTGGTTTTGCG
ATTCTTCAATTAAGGAGTGTATTAAGCTTGTGTAATTGTTAATTTCTCTGTCCCACTCCATCCAGGTCGT
GTGATTCCAAATCTGTTCCAGAGATTTATTACTCCAACTAGCATTCCAAGGCACAGCAGTGGTGCAAATG
AGTTTTCCAGAGCAACCCCAAATCCCCAGGAGCTGTTGATCCTTTAGGTATCTTTCCACAGCCAGGATTC
TTGCCTGGAGCTGCTTGATGCCCCAGACTGTGAGTTGCAACAGATGCTGTTGCGCCTCAATAGCCCTCAG
CAAATTGTTCTGCTGCTGCACTATACCAGACAATAATTGTCTGGCCTGTACCGTCAGCGTCATTGACGCT
GCGCCCATAGTGCTTCCTGCTGCTCCCAAGAACCCAAGGAACAAAGCTCCTATTCCCACTGCTCTTTTTT
CTCTCTGCACCACTCTTCTCTTTGCCTTGGTGGGTGCTACTCCTAATGGTTCAATTTTTACTACTTTATA
TTTATATAATTCACTTCTCCAATTGTCCCTCATATCTCCTCCTCCAGGTCTGAAGATCAGCGGCCGGCCG
CTTGCTGTGCGGTGGTCTTACTTTTGTTTTGCTCTTCCTCTATCTTGTCTAAAGCTTCCTTGGTGTCTTT
TATCTCTATCCTTTGATGCACACAATAGAGGGTTGCTACTGTATTATATAATGATCTAAGTTCTTCTGAT
CCTGTCTGAAGGGATGGTTGTAGCTGTCCCAGTATTTGTCTACAGCCTTCTGATGTTTCTAACAGGCCAG
GATTAACTGCGAATCGTTCTAGCTCCCTGCTTGCCCATACTATATGTTTTAATTTATATTTTTTCTTTCC
CCCTGGCCTTAACCGAATTTTTTCCCATCGCGATCTAATTCTCCCCCGCTTAATACTGACGCTCTCGCAC
CCATCTCTCTCCTTCTAGCCTCCGCTAGTCAAAATTTTTGGCGTACTCACCAGTCGCCGCCCCTCGCCTC
TTGCCGTGCGCGCTTCAGCAAGCCGAGTCCTGCGTCGAGAGAGCTCCTCTGGTTTCCCTTTCGCTTTCAA
GTCCCTGTTCGGGCGCCACTGCTAGAGATTTTCCACACTGACTAAAAGGGTCTGAGGGATCTCTAGTTAC
CAGAGTCACACAACAGACGGGCACACACTACTTGAAGCACTCAAGGCAAGCTTTATTGAGGCTTAAGCAG
TGGGTTCCCTAGTTAGCCAGAGAGCTCCCAGGCTCAGATCTGGTCTAACCAGAGAGACCCAGTACAGGCA
AAACGCGCTGCTTATATAGACCTCCCACCGTACACGCCTACCGCCCATTTGCGTCAATGGGGCGGAGTTG
TTACGACATTTTGGAAAGTCCCGTTGATTTTGGTGCCAAAACAAACTCCCATTGACGTCAATGGGGTGGA
GACTTGGAAATCCCCGTGAGTCAAACCGCTATCCACGCCCATTGATGTACTGCCAAAACCGCATCACCAT
GGTAATAGCGATGACTAATACGTAGATGTACTGCCAAGTAGGAAAGTCCCATAAGGTCATGTACTGGGCA
TAATGCCAGGCGGGCCATTTACCGTCATTGACGTCAATAGGGGGCGTACTTGGCATATGATACACTTGAT
GTACTGCCAAGTGGGCAGTTTACCGTAAATACTCCACCCATTGACGTCAATGGAAAGTCCCTATTGGCGT
TACTATGGGAACATACGTCATTATTGACGTCAATGGGCGGGGGTCGTTGGGCGGTCAGCCAGGCGGGCCA
TTTACCGTAAGTTATGTAACGCGGAACTCCATATATGGGCTATGAACTAATGACCCCGTAATTGATTACT
ATTAATAACTAGTCAATAATCAATGTCAACGCGTATATCTGGCCCGTACATCGCGAAGCAGCGCAAAACG
CCTAACCCTAAGCAGATTCTTCATGCAATTGTCGGTCAAGCCTTGCCTTGTTGTAGCTTAAATTTTGCTC
GCGCACTACTCAGCGACCTCCAACACACAAGCAGGGAGCAGATACTGGCTTAACTATGCGGCATCAGAGC
AGATTGTACTGAGAGTGCACCATAGGGGATCGGGAGATCTCCCGATCCGTCGACGTCAGGTGGCACTTTT
CGGGGAAATGTGCGCGGAACCCCTATTTGTTTATTTTTCTAAATACATTCAAATATGTATCCGCTCATGA
GACAATAACCCTGATAAATGCTTCAATAATATTGAAAAAGGAAGAGTATGAGTATTCAACATTTCCGTGT
CGCCCTTATTCCCTTTTTTGCGGCATTTTGCCTTCCTGTTTTTGCTCACCCAGAAACGCTGGTGAAAGTA
AAAGATGCTGAAGATCAGTTGGGTGCACGAGTGGGTTACATCGAACTGGATCTCAACAGCGGTAAGATCC
TTGAGAGTTTTCGCCCCGAAGAACGTTTTCCAATGATGAGCACTTTTAAAGTTCTGCTATGTGGCGCGGT
ATTATCCCGTATTGACGCCGGGCAAGAGCAACTCGGTCGCCGCATACACTATTCTCAGAATGACTTGGTT
GAGTACTCACCAGTCACAGAAAAGCATCTTACGGATGGCATGACAGTAAGAGAATTATGCAGTGCTGCCA
TAACCATGAGTGATAACACTGCGGCCAACTTACTTCTGACAACGATCGGAGGACCGAAGGAGCTAACCGC
TTTTTTGCACAACATGGGGGATCATGTAACTCGCCTTGATCGTTGGGAACCGGAGCTGAATGAAGCCATA
CCAAACGACGAGCGTGACACCACGATGCCTGTAGCAATGGCAACAACGTTGCGCAAACTATTAACTGGCG
AACTACTTACTCTAGCTTCCCGGCAACAATTAATAGACTGGATGGAGGCGGATAAAGTTGCAGGACCACT
TCTGCGCTCGGCCCTTCCGGCTGGCTGGTTTATTGCTGATAAATCTGGAGCCGGTGAGCGTGGGTCTCGC
GGTATCATTGCAGCACTGGGGCCAGATGGTAAGCCCTCCCGTATCGTAGTTATCTACACGACGGGGAGTC
AGGCAACTATGGATGAACGAAATAGACAGATCGCTGAGATAGGTGCCTCACTGATTAAGCATTGGTAACT
GTCAGACCAAGTTTACTCATATATACTTTAGATTGATTTAAAACTTCATTTTTAATTTAAAAGGATCTAG
GTGAAGATCCTTTTTGATAATCTCATGACCAAAATCCCTTAACGTGAGTTTTCGTTCCACTGAGCGTCAG
ACCCCGTAGAAAAGATCAAAGGATCTTCTTGAGATCCTTTTTTTCTGCGCGTAATCTGCTGCTTGCAAAC
AAAAAAACCACCGCTACCAGCGGTGGTTTGTTTGCCGGATCAAGAGCTACCAACTCTTTTTCCGAAGGTA
ACTGGCTTCAGCAGAGCGCAGATACCAAATACTGTTCTTCTAGTGTAGCCGTAGTTAGGCCACCACTTCA
AGAACTCTGTAGCACCGCCTACATACCTCGCTCTGCTAATCCTGTTACCAGTGGCTGCTGCCAGTGGCGA
TAAGTCGTGTCTTACCGGGTTGGACTCAAGACGATAGTTACCGGATAAGGCGCAGCGGTCGGGCTGAACG
GGGGGTTCGTGCACACAGCCCAGCTTGGAGCGAACGACCTACACCGAACTGAGATACCTACAGCGTGAGC
TATGAGAAAGCGCCACGCTTCCCGAAGGGAGAAAGGCGGACAGGTATCCGGTAAGCGGCAGGGTCGGAAC
AGGAGAGCGCACGAGGGAGCTTCCAGGGGGAAACGCCTGGTATCTTTATAGTCCTGTCGGGTTTCGCCAC
CTCTGACTTGAGCGTCGATTTTTGTGATGCTCGTCAGGGGGGCGGAGCCTATGGAAAAACGCCAGCAACG
CGGCCTTTTTACGGTTCCTGGCCTTTTGCTGGCCTTTTGCTCACATGCTGCTAGAGATTTTCCACACTGA
CTAAAAGGGTCTGAGGGATCTCTAGTTACCAGAGTCACACAACAGACGGGCACACACTACTTGAAGCACT
CAAGGCAAGCTTTATTGAGGCTTAAGCAGTGGGTTCCCTAGTTAGCCAGAGAGCTCCCAGGCTCAGATCT
GGTCTAACCAGAGAGACCCAGTACAGTCCGGATGCAGCTCTCGGGCCATGTGATGAAATGCTAGGCGGCT
GTCAAACCTCCACTCTAATACTTCTCTCTCCGGGTCATCCATCCCATGCAGGCTCACAGGGTGTAACAAG
CGGGTGTTCTCTCCTTCATTGGCTTCTTCTACCTTCTCTTGCTCAACTGGTACTAGCTTGTAGCACCATC
CAAAGGTCAGTGGATATCTGATCCCTGGCCCTGGTGTGTAGTTCTGCCAATCAGGGAAGTAGCCTTGTGT
GTGGTAGATCCACAGATCAAGGATATCTTGTCTTCGTTGGGAGTGAATTAGCCCTTCCAGTCCCCCCTTT
TCTTTTAAAAAGTGGCTAAGATCTACAGCTGCCTTGTAAGTCATTGGTCTTAAAGGTACCTGAGGTGTGA
CTGGAAAACCCACCTCCTCCTCCTCTTGTGCTTCTAGCCAGGCACAATCAGCATTGGTAGCTGCTGTATT
GCTACTTGTGATTGCTCCATGTTTTTCTAGGTCTCGATCGAGGTCGACGGTATCGATGCGGGGAGGCGGC
CCAAAGGGAGATCCGACTCGTCTGAGGGCGAAGGCGAAGACGCGGAAGAGGCCGCAGAGCCGGCAGCAGG
CCGCGGGAAGGAAGGTCCGCTGGATTGAGGGCCGAAGGGACGTAGCAGAAGGACGTCCCGCGCAGAATCC
AGGTGGCAACACAGGCGAGCAGCCAAGGAAAGGACGATGATTTCCCCGACAACACCACGGAATTGTCAGT
GCCCAACAGCCGAGCCCCTGTCCAGCAGCGGGCAAGGCAGGCGGCGATGAGTTCCGCCGTGGCAATAGGG
AGGGGGAAAGCGAAAGTCCCGGAAAGGAGCTGACAGGTGGTGGCAATGCCCCAACCAGTGGGGGTTGCGT
CAGCAAACACAGTGCACACCACGCCACGTTGCCTGACAACGGGCCACAACTCCTCATAAAGAGACAGCAA
CCAGGATTTATACAAGGAGGAGAAAATGAAAGCCATACGGGAAGCAATAGCATGATACAAAGGCATTAAA
GCAGCGTATCCACATAGCGTAAAAGGAGCAACATAGTTAAGAATACCAGTCAATCTTTCACAAATTTTGT
AATCCAGAGGTTGATTATCGATAAGCTTGATATCGAATTGTACCTAGTGGAACCGGAACCCTTAAACATG
TATAACTTCGTATAATGTATGCTATACGAAGTTATTAGGTCCCTCGACGTTAACCCAGTCTGACTATCAC
GATGGATCCGACGCGCCATCTCTAGGCCCGCGCCGGCCCCCTCGCACGGACTTGTGGGAGAAGCTCGGCT
ACTCCCCTGCCCCGGTTAATTTGCATATAATATTTCCTAGTAACTATAGAGGCTTAATGTGCGATAAAAG
ACAGATAATCTGTTCTTTTTAATACTAGCTACATTTTACATGATAGGCTTGGATTTCTATAACTTCGTAT
AGCATACATTATACGAAGTTATAAACAGCACAAAAGGAAACTCACCCTAACTGTAAAGTAATTGTGTGTT
TTGAGACTATAAGTATCCCTTGGAGAACCACCTTGTTGGACCAGGATGGGCACCACCCGTTTGAGAGCTA
AGCAGAAAGCTGCATAGCAAGTTCAAATAAGGCTAGTCCGTACACAACTTGAAAAAGTGGCAGCCGAGTC
GGCTGCTTTTTTTGCTCGAATCTACACTCAGCCTCGAGTACTAGGATCCATTAGGCGGCCGCGTGGATAA
CCGTATTACCGCCATGCATGTGCCCGTCAGTGGGCAGAGCGCACATCGCCCACAGTCCCCGAGAAGTTGG
GGGGAGGGGTCGGCAATTGAACCGGTGCCTAGAGAAGGTGGCGCGGGGTAAACTGGGAAAGTGATGTCGT
GTACTGGCTCCGCCTTTTTCCCGAGGGTGGGGGAGAACCGTATATAAGTGCAGTAGTCGCCGTGAACGTT
CTTTTTCGCAACGGGTTTGCCGCCAGAACACAGGTAAGTGCCGTGTGTGGTTCCCGCGGGCCTGGCCTCT
TTACGGGTTATGGCCCTTGCGTGCCTTGAATTACTTCCACCTGGCTGCAGTACGTGATTCTTGATCCCGA
GCTTCGGGTTGGAAGTGGGTGGGAGAGTTCGAGGCCTTGCGCTTAAGGAGCCCCTTCGCCTCGTGCTTGA
GTTGAGGCCTGGCCTGGGCGCTGGGGCCGCCGCGTGCGAATCTGGTGGCACCTTCGCGCCTGTCTCGCTG
CTTTCGATAAGTCTCTAGCCATTTAAAATTTTTGATGACCTGCTGCGACGCTTTTTTTCTGGCAAGATAG
TCTTGTAAATGCGGGCCAAGATCTGCACACTGGTATTTCGGTTTTTGGGGCCGCGGGCGGCGACGGGGCC
CGTGCGTCCCAGCGCACATGTTCGGCGAGGCGGGGCCTGCGAGCGCGGCCACCGAGAATCGGACGGGGGT
AGTCTCAAGCTGGCCGGCCTGCTCTGGTGCCTGGCCTCGCGCCGCCGTGTATCGCCCCGCCCTGGGCGGC
AAGGCTGGCCCGGTCGGCACCAGTTGCGTGAGCGGAAAGATGGCCGCTTCCCGGCCCTGCTGCAGGGAGC
TCAAAATGGAGGACGCGGCGCTCGGGAGAGCGGGCGGGTGAGTCACCCACACAAAGGAAAAGGGCCTTTC
CGTCCTCAGCCGTCGCTTCATGTGACTCCACGGAGTACCGGGCGCCGTCCAGGCACCTCGATTAGTTCTC
GCGCTTTTGGAGTACGTCGTCTTTAGGTTGGGGGGAGGGGTTTTATGCGATGGAGTTTCCCCACACTGAG
TGGGTGGAGACTGAAGTTAGGCCAGCTTGGCACTTGATGTAATTCTCCTTGGAATTTGCCCTTTTTGAGT
TTGGATCTTGGTTCATTCTCAAGCCTCAGACAGTGGTTCAAAGTTTTTTTCTTCCATTTCAGGTGTCGTG
AGCTAGCCCACCATGACCGAGTACAAGCCCACGGTGCGCCTCGCCACCCGCGACGACGTCCCCCGGGCCG
TACGCACCCTCGCCGCCGCGTTCGCCGACTACCCCGCCACGCGCCACACCGTCGACCCGGACCGCCACAT
CGAGCGGGTCACCGAGCTGCAAGAACTCTTCCTCACGCGCGTCGGGCTCGACATCGGCAAGGTGTGGGTC
GCGGACGACGGCGCCGCGGTGGCGGTCTGGACCACGCCGGAGAGCGTCGAAGCGGGGGCGGTGTTCGCCG
AGATCGGCCCGCGCATGGCCGAGTTGAGCGGTTCCCGGCTGGCCGCGCAGCAACAGATGGAAGGCCTCCT
GGCGCCGCACCGGCCCAAGGAGCCCGCGTGGTTCCTGGCCACCGTCGGCGTCTCGCCCGACCACCAGGGC
AAGGGTCTGGGCAGCGCCGTCGTGCTCCCCGGAGTGGAGGCGGCCGAGCGCGCCGGGGTGCCCGCCTTCC
TGGAGACCTCCGCGCCCCGCAACCTCCCCTTCTACGAGCGGCTCGGCTTCACCGTCACCGCCGACGTCGA
GGTGCCCGAAGGACCGCGCACCTGGTGCATGACCCGCAAGCCCGGTGCCGGATCGGGAGAGGGCAGAGGA
AGTCTGCTAACATGCGGTGACGTCGAGGAGAATCCTGGCCCACCGGTCGCCACCAGCGAGCTGATTAAGG
AGAACATGCACATGAAGCTGTACATGGAGGGCACCGTGGACAACCATCACTTCAAGTGCACATCCGAGGG
CGAAGGCAAGCCCTACGAGGGCACCCAGACCATGAGAATCAAGGTGGTCGAGGGCGGCCCTCTCCCCTTC
GCCTTCGACATCCTGGCTACTAGCTTCCTCTACGGCAGCAAGACCTTCATCAACCACACCCAGGGCATCC
CCGACTTCTTCAAGCAGTCCTTCCCTGAGGGCTTCACATGGGAGAGAGTCACCACATACGAAGACGGGGG
CGTGCTGACCGCTACCCAGGACACCAGCCTCCAGGACGGCTGCCTCATCTACAACGTCAAGATCAGAGGG
GTGAACTTCACATCCAACGGCCCTGTGATGCAGAAGAAAACACTCGGCTGGGAGGCCTTCACCGAGACGC
TGTACCCCGCTGACGGCGGCCTGGAAGGCAGAAACGACATGGCCCTGAAGCTCGTGGGCGGGAGCCATCT
GATCGCAAACATCAAGACCACATATAGATCCAAGAAACCCGCTAAGAACCTCAAGATGCCTGGCGTCTAC
TATGTGGACTACAGACTGGAAAGAATCAAGGAGGCCAACAACGAGACCTACGTCGAGCAGCACGAGGTGG
CAGTGGCCAGATACTGCGACCTCCCTAGCAAACTGGGGCACAAGCTTAATTAAGAATTCCTAGGGCCTAG
AGGGCCCGTTTAAACCCGCTGATCAGCCTCGACTGTGCCTTCTAGTTGCCAGCCATCTGTTGTTTGCCCC
TCCCCCGTGCCTTCCTTGACCCTGGAAGGTGCCACTCCCACTGTCCTTTCCTAATAAAATGAGGAAATTG
CATCGCATTGTCTGAGTAGGTG
Features (pLannotate 1.2.2; 24 found; start..end, strand, type, name):
    154..271     -  misc_feature   cPPT/CTS: central polypurine tract and central termination sequence of HIV-1
    321..421     -  CDS            Rev (fragment): human immunodeficiency virus 1 (HIV-1) Rev protein; rev; enhances nuclear export of unspliced and incompletely spliced viral mRNAs
    798..1031    -  misc_feature   RRE: The Rev response element (RRE) of HIV-1 allows for Rev-dependent mRNA export from the nucleus to the cytoplasm.
   1206..1544    -  CDS            HIV-1 gag (fragment): gag protein from human immunodeficiency virus 1; gag
   1528..1653    -  misc_feature   HIV-1 Ψ: packaging signal of human immunodeficiency virus type 1
   1700..1880    -  LTR            5' LTR (truncated): truncated 5' long terminal repeat (LTR) from HIV-1
   1898..2097    -  promoter       CMV promoter: human cytomegalovirus (CMV) immediate early promoter
   2098..2477    -  enhancer       CMV enhancer: human cytomegalovirus immediate early enhancer
   2632..2684    +  misc_feature   bom (fragment): basis of mobility region from pBR322
   2743..2847    +  promoter       AmpR promoter: bla
   2848..3708    +  CDS            AmpR: β-lactamase; bla; confers resistance to ampicillin, carbenicillin, and related antibiotics
   3879..4467    +  rep_origin     ori: high-copy-number ColE1/pMB1/pBR322/pUC origin of replication
   4529..4709    -  LTR            5' LTR (truncated): truncated 5' long terminal repeat (LTR) from HIV-1
   4716..5216    -  CDS            nef (fragment): NEF_HV1LA - Experimental evidence at protein level: Swiss-Prot protein existence level 1. Extracellular Nef protein targets CD4(+) T-lymphocytes for apoptosis by interacting with CXCR4 surface receptors. From Human immunodeficiency virus type 1 group M subtype B (isolate Lai) (HIV-1).
   5218..5237    -  misc_feature   MCS (fragment): pBluescript multiple cloning site
   5238..5826    -  misc_feature   WPRE: woodchuck hepatitis virus posttranscriptional regulatory element
   5826..5849    -  misc_feature   MCS (fragment): pBluescript multiple cloning site
   5882..5915    -  protein_bind   loxP: Cre-mediated recombination occurs in the 8-bp core sequence (GCATACAT). Cre recombinase
   6149..6182    +  protein_bind   loxP: Cre-mediated recombination occurs in the 8-bp core sequence (GCATACAT). Cre recombinase
   6269..6288    -  CDS            VN155(I152L) (fragment): improved N-terminal fragment of mVenus for use in bimolecular fluorescence complementation (BiFC) (Kodama and Hu, 2010)
   6460..7631    +  promoter       EF-1α promoter: strong constitutive promoter for human elongation factor EF-1α
   7643..8239    +  CDS            PuroR: puromycin N-acetyltransferase; pac from Streptomyces alboniger; confers resistance to puromycin
   8315..9013    +  CDS            TagBFP: monomeric blue fluorescent protein mammalian codon-optimized
   9063..95      +  polyA_signal   bGH poly(A) signal (across the origin): bovine growth hormone polyadenylation signal
