[The description below was written by a language model from this plasmid's Addgene catalogue record and pLannotate feature annotations shown in this document.]
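Description:
pMJ179 is a lentiviral CRISPR guide-expression plasmid built on a pSICO-derived backbone, described as the one-guide Perturb-seq vector backbone carrying a modified mouse U6 promoter and the "constant region 2" version of the sgRNA scaffold. It is listed at about 9.2 kb. It is maintained in bacteria through a high-copy ColE1/pUC-type origin and an ampicillin resistance gene. The viral framework consists of a CMV enhancer/promoter fused to a truncated HIV-1 5' LTR, the Ψ packaging signal with a gag fragment, the RRE, cPPT/CTS, a WPRE, and a second truncated LTR preceded by a nef fragment. This layout is typical of vectors whose genomic RNA is made in packaging cells supplied with helper functions in trans.

The payload has two parts. The first is a short Pol III cassette in which the modified mouse U6 promoter drives a placeholder sgRNA, EGFP-NT2, which targets GFP and is joined to constant region 2. The automated annotation does not label the U6 promoter or the guide scaffold; a tiny hit called as an mVenus fragment probably reflects the GFP-directed spacer. The second part is an EF-1α promoter driving puromycin N-acetyltransferase linked through T2A to TagBFP, followed by a bGH polyadenylation signal. Transduced mammalian cells can therefore be selected with puromycin and tracked by blue fluorescence. This cassette lies on the opposite strand from the viral elements, so it is antisense to the viral genome. Two loxP sites in opposing orientation remain from the pSICO lineage, and the record does not assign them a function. The plasmid serves as a backbone for cloning guides for pooled CRISPR perturbation screens with single-cell RNA-seq readout.
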