Addgene plasmid #85996: pMJ179
Purpose: One-guide Perturb-seq vector backbone; modified mouse U6 promoter; constant region 2
Depositing lab: Jonathan Weissman. Depositing organization: University of California, San Francisco (UCSF). Publication: A Multiplexed Single-Cell CRISPR Screening Platform Enables Systematic Dissection of the Unfolded Protein Response. Adamson B, Norman TM, Jost M, Cho MY, Nunez JK, Chen Y, Villalta JE, Gilbert LA, Horlbeck MA, Hein MY, Pak RA, Gray AN, Gross CA, Dixit A, Parnas O, Regev A, Weissman JS. Cell. 2016 Dec 15;167(7):1867-1882.e21. doi: 10.1016/j.cell.2016.11.048. PubMed 27984733.
Backbone
  Vector backbone: pSICO derivative
  Backbone manufacturer: Addgene
  Backbone size w/o insert (bp): 8200
  Total vector size (bp): 9203
  Vector type: Mammalian Expression, Lentiviral, CRISPR
  Selectable markers: Puromycin
Growth in bacteria
  Bacterial resistance: Ampicillin, 100 μg/mL
  Growth temperature: 37°C
  Growth strain: NEB Stable
  Copy number: High Copy
Gene/Insert 1
  Gene/Insert name: EGFP-NT2_cr2
  gRNA/shRNA sequence: GFP
  Insert size (bp): 113
  Promoter: modified mouse U6
  Cloning method: Gibson Cloning
  Sequencing primers: 5′ ACGGCGACTACTGCACTTAT; 3′ gtacctagtggaaccggaac
Gene/Insert 2
  Gene/Insert name: puro-T2A-BFP
  gRNA/shRNA sequence: NA
  Insert size (bp): 1371
Terms and licenses: Academic/Nonprofit Terms; Industry Terms: Not Available to Industry
How to cite: pMJ179 was a gift from Jonathan Weissman (Addgene plasmid # 85996 ; http://n2t.net/addgene:85996 ; RRID:Addgene_85996)
